Addgene plasmid #171910: pStA0::SPLc17-RBSc48
Purpose: Promoter SPLc17 and RBSc48 in pStA0
Depositing lab: John Heap. Depositing organization: Imperial College London. Publication: Combinatorial assembly platform enabling engineering of genetically stable metabolic pathways in cyanobacteria. Taylor GM, Hitchcock A, Heap JT. Nucleic Acids Res. 2021 Dec 2;49(21):e123. doi: 10.1093/nar/gkab791. PubMed 34554258.
Backbone
  Vector backbone: pStA0
  Vector type: Synthetic Biology
Growth in bacteria
  Bacterial resistance: Ampicillin, 100 μg/mL
  Growth temperature: 37°C
  Growth strain: DH5alpha
  Copy number: High Copy
Gene/Insert
  Gene/Insert name: Promoter SPLc17 and RBSc48
  Species: Synthetic
  Mutation: N/A
  Cloning method: Unknown
Terms and licenses: Academic/Nonprofit Terms; Industry Terms: Not Available to Industry
Depositor comments: Please visit https://www.biorxiv.org/content/10.1101/2020.03.11.983833v1 for bioRxiv preprint.
How to cite: pStA0::SPLc17-RBSc48 was a gift from John Heap (Addgene plasmid # 171910 ; http://n2t.net/addgene:171910 ; RRID:Addgene_171910)
