[The description below was written by a language model from this plasmid's Addgene catalogue record and pLannotate feature annotations shown in this document.]
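Description:
pStA0::SPLc17-RBSc48 is a small (about 2.3 kb) synthetic-biology part plasmid built on the pStA0 backbone and maintained in E. coli. It carries a synthetic regulatory insert consisting of a promoter designated SPLc17 paired with a ribosome-binding site designated RBSc48. The associated work describes a combinatorial assembly platform for engineering genetically stable metabolic pathways in cyanobacteria, so this plasmid most plausibly serves as a storage or donor vector supplying one defined promoter–RBS combination for assembly into larger expression constructs. The names suggest membership in numbered promoter and RBS series, but the record gives no information on their relative strengths, host range, or how the part is excised or assembled; the cloning method is listed as unknown.

The annotated backbone is minimal. Propagation relies on a high-copy ColE1/pUC-type origin of replication, and selection is through the bla gene encoding β-lactamase, driven by its native AmpR promoter, which confers ampicillin and carbenicillin resistance. Two transcription terminators are also detected, the phage lambda t0 terminator and, on the opposite strand and spanning the sequence numbering origin, the E. coli rrnB T1 terminator. They flank a short unannotated stretch of roughly 125 bp, an arrangement commonly used to insulate a cloned part from read-through transcription into or out of the vector. The automated annotation did not recognise the SPLc17 promoter or RBSc48 themselves, which is expected for novel synthetic parts. They probably lie in this unannotated region between the terminators, although the feature table does not confirm their position. No coding sequence, reporter, or cyanobacterial replication or integration element is annotated.
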