Features (pLannotate 1.2.2; 5 found; start..end, strand, type, name):
    144..248     +  promoter       AmpR promoter: bla
    249..1109    +  CDS            AmpR: β-lactamase; bla; confers resistance to ampicillin, carbenicillin, and related antibiotics
   1280..1868    +  rep_origin     ori: high-copy-number ColE1/pMB1/pBR322/pUC origin of replication
   2026..2120    +  terminator     lambda t0 terminator: transcription terminator from phage lambda
   2246..45      -  terminator     rrnB T1 terminator (across the origin): Escherichia coli rrnB; transcription terminator T1 from the E. coli rrnB gene
>Addgene plasmid #171910 | pStA0::SPLc17-RBSc48 | addgene full sequence | sequence record 354687 | Addgene NGS Result
AAAACGAAAGGCCCAGTCTTTCGACTGAGCCTTTCGTTTTATTTGATGCCCGAAAGGGCCTCGTGATACG
CCTATTTTTATAGGTTAATGTCATGATAATAATGGTTTCTTAGACGTCAGGTGGCACTTTTCGGGGAAAT
GTGCGCGGAACCCCTATTTGTTTATTTTTCTAAATACATTCAAATATGTATCCGCTCATGAGACAATAAC
CCTGATAAATGCTTCAATAATATTGAAAAAGGAAGAGTATGAGTATTCAACATTTCCGTGTCGCCCTTAT
TCCCTTTTTTGCGGCATTTTGCCTTCCTGTTTTTGCTCACCCAGAAACGCTGGTGAAAGTAAAAGATGCT
GAAGATCAGTTGGGTGCACGAGTGGGTTACATCGAACTGGATCTCAACAGCGGTAAGATCCTTGAGAGTT
TTCGCCCCGAAGAACGTTTTCCAATGATGAGCACTTTTAAAGTTCTGCTATGTGGCGCGGTATTATCCCG
TATTGACGCCGGGCAAGAGCAACTCGGTCGCCGCATACACTATTCTCAGAATGACTTGGTTGAGTACTCA
CCAGTCACAGAAAAGCATCTTACGGATGGCATGACAGTAAGAGAATTATGCAGTGCTGCCATAACCATGA
GTGATAACACTGCGGCCAACTTACTTCTGACAACGATCGGAGGACCGAAGGAGCTAACCGCTTTTTTGCA
CAACATGGGGGATCATGTAACTCGCCTTGATCGTTGGGAACCGGAGCTGAATGAAGCCATACCAAACGAC
GAGCGTGACACCACGATGCCTGTAGCAATGGCAACAACGTTGCGCAAACTATTAACTGGCGAACTACTTA
CTCTAGCTTCCCGGCAACAATTAATAGACTGGATGGAGGCGGATAAAGTTGCAGGACCACTTCTGCGCTC
GGCCCTTCCGGCTGGCTGGTTTATTGCTGATAAATCTGGAGCCGGTGAGCGTGGGTCCCGCGGTATCATT
GCAGCACTGGGGCCAGATGGTAAGCCCTCCCGTATCGTAGTTATCTACACGACGGGGAGTCAGGCAACTA
TGGATGAACGAAATAGACAGATCGCTGAGATAGGTGCCTCACTGATTAAGCATTGGTAACTGTCAGACCA
AGTTTACTCATATATACTTTAGATTGATTTAAAACTTCATTTTTAATTTAAAAGGATCTAGGTGAAGATC
CTTTTTGATAATCTCATGACCAAAATCCCTTAACGTGAGTTTTCGTTCCACTGAGCGTCAGACCCCGTAG
AAAAGATCAAAGGATCTTCTTGAGATCCTTTTTTTCTGCGCGTAATCTGCTGCTTGCAAACAAAAAAACC
ACCGCTACCAGCGGTGGTTTGTTTGCCGGATCAAGAGCTACCAACTCTTTTTCCGAAGGTAACTGGCTTC
AGCAGAGCGCAGATACCAAATACTGTTCTTCTAGTGTAGCCGTAGTTAGGCCACCACTTCAAGAACTCTG
TAGCACCGCCTACATACCTCGCTCTGCTAATCCTGTTACCAGTGGCTGCTGCCAGTGGCGATAAGTCGTG
TCTTACCGGGTTGGACTCAAGACGATAGTTACCGGATAAGGCGCAGCGGTCGGGCTGAACGGGGGGTTCG
TGCACACAGCCCAGCTTGGAGCGAACGACCTACACCGAACTGAGATACCTACAGCGTGAGCTATGAGAAA
GCGCCACGCTTCCCGAAGGGAGAAAGGCGGACAGGTATCCGGTAAGCGGCAGGGTCGGAACAGGAGAGCG
CACGAGGGAGCTTCCAGGGGGAAACGCCTGGTATCTTTATAGTCCTGTCGGGTTTCGCCACCTCTGACTT
GAGCGTCGATTTTTGTGATGCTCGTCAGGGGGGCGGAGCCTATGGAAAAACGCCAGCAACGCGGCCTTTT
TACGGTTCCTGGCCTTTTGCTGGCCTTTTGCTCACATGTTCTTTCCTGCGTTATCCCCTGATTCTGTGGA
TAACCGTATTACCGCCTTTGAGTGAGCTGATACCGCTCGCCGCAGCCGAACGACCGAGCGCCTTGGACTC
CTGTTGATAGATCCAGTAATGACCTCAGAACTCCATCTGGATTTGTTCAGAACGCTCGGTTGCCGCCGGG
CGTTTTTTATTGGTGAGAATCCAGTGTGGCTCTTCACAGCCCCTAAGCTTTGACACGCAGAGAACACAAC
CCTATAATGATTCGAGTGTGTTCCAAGAGAAAGGAGGTATCTGATGTGAAGAGCGTAAGACCTCTAGGGC
GGCGGATTTGTCCTACTCAGGAGAGCGTTCACCGACAAACAACAGAT
